Addgene plasmid #158919: JGI_018099
Purpose: Hydrocarbon Structures for Fuels and Chemicals
Depositing lab: Joint Genome Institute.
Backbone
  Vector backbone: pET28b
  Vector type: Synthetic Biology
Growth in bacteria
  Bacterial resistance: Kanamycin, 50 μg/mL
  Growth temperature: 37°C
  Growth strain: Top10
  Copy number: High Copy
Gene/Insert
  Gene/Insert name: WP_012868615_1 (alt name: Batch220B_p053)
  Species: Synthetic
  Cloning method: Gibson Cloning
Terms and licenses: Academic/Nonprofit Terms; Industry Terms: Not Available to Industry
Depositor comments: pET28b_NdeIXhoI vector with WP_012868615_1 insert, JGI ICE Registry: https://registry.jgi.doe.gov/entry/18099
How to cite: JGI_018099 was a gift from Joint Genome Institute (Addgene plasmid # 158919 ; http://n2t.net/addgene:158919 ; RRID:Addgene_158919)
