[The description below was written by a language model from this plasmid's Addgene catalogue record and pLannotate feature annotations shown in this document.]
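Description:
JGI_018099 is a bacterial expression plasmid built on the pET28b backbone, carrying a synthetic open reading frame named WP_012868615_1 that was inserted by Gibson assembly into the NdeI/XhoI-opened vector. It belongs to a synthetic biology collection whose stated purpose is hydrocarbon structures for fuels and chemicals. The record gives only this accession-style name, so the identity and function of the encoded protein, and the organism the sequence was derived from, are not stated. The sequenced plasmid is about 6.3 kb and is maintained in E. coli under kanamycin selection through the aph(3')-Ia (KanR) gene. It replicates from a ColE1/pMB1-type origin, with the bom region and rop gene alongside it. The catalogue lists it as high copy, although rop normally moderates copy number. An f1 origin is also present, which permits single-stranded DNA production.

The expression cassette follows the standard pET layout. A T7 promoter is followed directly by a lac operator and the phage T7 gene 10 ribosome binding site, and a lacI gene with its own promoter sits on the same plasmid. Transcription therefore requires a host that supplies T7 RNA polymerase, and it is repressed until IPTG is added. Upstream of the insert, the annotation finds a short match consistent with a His tag and then a thrombin cleavage site. A further His-tag match lies just downstream of the unannotated region of roughly 1 kb where the insert sits, followed by the T7 terminator. Whether the C-terminal tag is actually translated depends on whether the insert ends in a stop codon, which the record does not show. Several small annotated fragments (TcR, RSF ori, SET1, capTEV) appear to be partial similarity matches rather than functional elements. The design suits inducible overexpression and affinity purification of the encoded protein.
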