Features (pLannotate 1.2.2; 21 found; start..end, strand, type, name):
      9..117     +  rep_origin     RSF ori (fragment): Plasmids containing the RSF 1030 origin of replication can be propagated in E. coli cells that contain additional plasmids with compatible origins.
    122..261     -  misc_feature   bom: basis of mobility region from pBR322
    363..554     -  CDS            rop: Rop protein, which maintains plasmids at low copy number; rop
    571..951     +  CDS            YPB1_ECOLX: Protein predicted: Swiss-Prot protein existence level 4. From Escherichia coli.
   1023..1314    -  CDS            TcR (fragment): tetracycline efflux protein; tet; confers resistance to tetracycline
   1329..1350    -  protein_bind   CAP binding site: CAP binding activates transcription in the presence of cAMP. E. coli catabolite activator protein
   1363..2445    -  CDS            lacI: lac repressor; lacI; The lac repressor binds to the lac operator to inhibit transcription in E. coli. This inhibition can be relieved by adding lactose or isopropyl-β-D-thiogalactopyranoside (IPTG).
   2446..2523    -  promoter       lacI promoter: lacI
   2531..2810    -  CDS            TcR (fragment): tetracycline efflux protein; tet; confers resistance to tetracycline
   2832..2850    +  promoter       T7 promoter: promoter for bacteriophage T7 RNA polymerase
   2851..2875    +  protein_bind   lac operator: The lac repressor binds to the lac operator to inhibit transcription in E. coli. This inhibition can be relieved by adding lactose or isopropyl-β-D-thiogalactopyranoside (IPTG). lac repressor encoded by lacI
   2890..2912    +  RBS            RBS: efficient ribosome binding site from bacteriophage T7 gene 10 (Olins and Rangwala, 1989)
   2931..2947    +  CDS            capTEV™ (fragment): composite tag for in vivo biotinylation, TEV protease cleavage, and 6xHis tagging
   2958..2975    +  CDS            thrombin site: thrombin recognition and cleavage site
   4008..4025    +  CDS            9xHis (fragment): 9xHis affinity tag
   4035..4084    +  CDS            SET1 (fragment): solubility-enhancement tag derived from T7 phage gene 10B
   4092..4139    +  terminator     T7 terminator: transcription terminator for bacteriophage T7 RNA polymerase
   4176..4604    +  rep_origin     f1 ori (sequence partly withheld): f1 bacteriophage origin of replication; arrow indicates direction of (+) strand synthesis
   4657..4714    +  promoter       AmpR promoter (fragment): bla
   4723..5538    -  CDS            KanR: aminoglycoside phosphotransferase; aph(3')-Ia; confers resistance to kanamycin in bacteria or G418 (Geneticin®) in eukaryotes
   5660..6248    +  rep_origin     ori: high-copy-number ColE1/pMB1/pBR322/pUC origin of replication
>Addgene plasmid #158919 | JGI_018099 | addgene full sequence | sequence record 317815 | Addgene NGS Result
TTCCTGCGTTATCCCCTGATTCTGTGGATAACCGTATTACCGCCTTTGAGTGAGCTGATACCGCTCGCCG
CAGCCGAACGACCGAGCGCAGCGAGTCAGTGAGCGAGGAAGCGGAAGAGCGCCTGATGCGGTATTTTCTC
CTTACGCATCTGTGCGGTATTTCACACCGCAATGGTGCACTCTCAGTACAATCTGCTCTGATGCCGCATA
GTTAAGCCAGTATACACTCCGCTATCGCTACGTGACTGGGTCATGGCTGCGCCCCGACACCCGCCAACAC
CCGCTGACGCGCCCTGACGGGCTTGTCTGCTCCCGGCATCCGCTTACAGACAAGCTGTGACCGTCTCCGG
GAGCTGCATGTGTCAGAGGTTTTCACCGTCATCACCGAAACGCGCGAGGCAGCTGCGGTAAAGCTCATCA
GCGTGGTCGTGAAGCGATTCACAGATGTCTGCCTGTTCATCCGCGTCCAGCTCGTTGAGTTTCTCCAGAA
GCGTTAATGTCTGGCTTCTGATAAAGCGGGCCATGTTAAGGGCGGTTTTTTCCTGTTTGGTCACTGATGC
CTCCGTGTAAGGGGGATTTCTGTTCATGGGGGTAATGATACCGATGAAACGAGAGAGGATGCTCACGATA
CGGGTTACTGATGATGAACATGCCCGGTTACTGGAACGTTGTGAGGGTAAACAACTGGCGGTATGGATGC
GGCGGGACCAGAGAAAAATCACTCAGGGTCAATGCCAGCGCTTCGTTAATACAGATGTAGGTGTTCCACA
GGGTAGCCAGCAGCATCCTGCGATGCAGATCCGGAACATAATGGTGCAGGGCGCTGACTTCCGCGTTTCC
AGACTTTACGAAACACGGAAACCGAAGACCATTCATGTTGTTGCTCAGGTCGCAGACGTTTTGCAGCAGC
AGTCGCTTCACGTTCGCTCGCGTATCGGTGATTCATTCTGCTAACCAGTAAGGCAACCCCGCCAGCCTAG
CCGGGTCCTCAACGACAGGAGCACGATCATGCGCACCCGTGGGGCCGCCATGCCGGCGATAATGGCCTGC
TTCTCGCCGAAACGTTTGGTGGCGGGACCAGTGACGAAGGCTTGAGCGAGGGCGTGCAAGATTCCGAATA
CCGCAAGCGACAGGCCGATCATCGTCGCGCTCCAGCGAAAGCGGTCCTCGCCGAAAATGACCCAGAGCGC
TGCCGGCACCTGTCCTACGAGTTGCATGATAAAGAAGACAGTCATAAGTGCGGCGACGATAGTCATGCCC
CGCGCCCACCGGAAGGAGCTGACTGGGTTGAAGGCTCTCAAGGGCATCGGTCGAGATCCCGGTGCCTAAT
GAGTGAGCTAACTTACATTAATTGCGTTGCGCTCACTGCCCGCTTTCCAGTCGGGAAACCTGTCGTGCCA
GCTGCATTAATGAATCGGCCAACGCGCGGGGAGAGGCGGTTTGCGTATTGGGCGCCAGGGTGGTTTTTCT
TTTCACCAGTGAGACGGGCAACAGCTGATTGCCCTTCACCGCCTGGCCCTGAGAGAGTTGCAGCAAGCGG
TCCACGCTGGTTTGCCCCAGCAGGCGAAAATCCTGTTTGATGGTGGTTAACGGCGGGATATAACATGAGC
TGTCTTCGGTATCGTCGTATCCCACTACCGAGATATCCGCACCAACGCGCAGCCCGGACTCGGTAATGGC
GCGCATTGCGCCCAGCGCCATCTGATCGTTGGCAACCAGCATCGCAGTGGGAACGATGCCCTCATTCAGC
ATTTGCATGGTTTGTTGAAAACCGGACATGGCACTCCAGTCGCCTTCCCGTTCCGCTATCGGCTGAATTT
GATTGCGAGTGAGATATTTATGCCAGCCAGCCAGACGCAGACGCGCCGAGACAGAACTTAATGGGCCCGC
TAACAGCGCGATTTGCTGGTGACCCAATGCGACCAGATGCTCCACGCCCAGTCGCGTACCGTCTTCATGG
GAGAAAATAATACTGTTGATGGGTGTCTGGTCAGAGACATCAAGAAATAACGCCGGAACATTAGTGCAGG
CAGCTTCCACAGCAATGGCATCCTGGTCATCCAGCGGATAGTTAATGATCAGCCCACTGACGCGTTGCGC
GAGAAGATTGTGCACCGCCGCTTTACAGGCTTCGACGCCGCTTCGTTCTACCATCGACACCACCACGCTG
GCACCCAGTTGATCGGCGCGAGATTTAATCGCCGCGACAATTTGCGACGGCGCGTGCAGGGCCAGACTGG
AGGTGGCAACGCCAATCAGCAACGACTGTTTGCCCGCCAGTTGTTGTGCCACGCGGTTGGGAATGTAATT
CAGCTCCGCCATCGCCGCTTCCACTTTTTCCCGCGTTTTCGCAGAAACGTGGCTGGCCTGGTTCACCACG
CGGGAAACGGTCTGATAAGAGACACCGGCATACTCTGCGACATCGTATAACGTTACTGGTTTCACATTCA
CCACCCTGAATTGACTCTCTTCCGGGCGCTATCATGCCATACCGCGAAAGGTTTTGCGCCATTCGATGGT
GTCCGGGATCTCGACGCTCTCCCTTATGCGACTCCTGCATTAGGAAGCAGCCCAGTAGTAGGTTGAGGCC
GTTGAGCACCGCCGCCGCAAGGAATGGTGCATGCAAGGAGATGGCGCCCAACAGTCCCCCGGCCACGGGG
CCTGCCACCATACCCACGCCGAAACAAGCGCTCATGAGCCCGAAGTGGCGAGCCCGATCTTCCCCATCGG
TGATGTCGGCGATATAGGCGCCAGCAACCGCACCTGTGGCGCCGGTGATGCCGGCCACGATGCGTCCGGC
GTAGAGGATCGAGATCTCGATCCCGCGAAATTAATACGACTCACTATAGGGGAATTGTGAGCGGATAACA
ATTCCCCTCTAGAAATAATTTTGTTTAACTTTAAGAAGGAGATATACCATGGGCAGCAGCCATCATCATC
ATCATCACAGCAGCGGCCTGGTGCCGCGCGGCAGCCATATGAACGGTAATGCTACAAGTAAGCACCAAAA
TGTAGCCTTACTGTCAGTTGCGACTGTGGTGCCGGACGTTGTAACAACCAGCGATGAAATGGATAACCGA
CTGGCTGATACCCTGAAGCGTCTGCGGATGCCGCGCGGTCTGTTGCAGCGTGTGGCGGGTGTGCATGAGC
GTCGCCGCTGGGCCGCGGATCAATCCTTTGAGTCTGCTGCTATTGCTGCGGGTGAGAAAGCTCTTGCTGA
AGCGGGTATTAGTGCCTCAGACATCGGGCTGATCATCAACACCAGCGTGACCCGACCACATTTAGAACCA
TCAGTCGCCGTTAGAATGCATCATGGTTTAGGGCTACCCTCCTCTGCCATGAATTTCGACATTGCTAATG
CCTGTCTAGGGTTCATTAATGGAATGAATGTTGCGGCACACATGATTGATTCGGGACAAATTAGATATGC
GATGATTATTGACGGTGAAGACGCGGATGAAGTCAACGACAATACCATCGACCGCCTGAATCGCCCTGAG
ACAAAAAGATCTGATTTTATGAACGAATTTGCATCGCTGACTTTAGGTTCCGGTGCAGCAGCTGCGATTC
TTGGCCCGGCCGATAGTCATCCGAGCGGCCATCGAATACTGGGGGGTGTCACACGGGCGGCAACTCAATT
TCATGATGTTTGTGTGGGGAGCGTTAACGGCATGTATACCGACACAAAAGCCCTTTTAAAAGGTGGTATG
GAACTGGTTGTGGCCGCCTGGCAAGAGGCCAAAGAGTCCTGGTCCTGGACGGCAATGGACAGATATGTCA
TGCATCAGGTCTCTGACGTTCATACCTCTGCCATAGTGAAAGCCGCAAAACTGGATCGCAGCAAGGTACC
AACGACATATCCTCGTTATGGGAACGTCGGGCCGGCTAGTATTCCCATCACCCTCGCGGAACAAAGCAGC
ACACTGGCTCCCGGCGATCGCGTTCTACTAATGGGTGTTGGTTCTGGTCTGAATACATCGATGATGGAAA
TTACCTGGTAACTCGAGCACCACCACCACCACCACTGAGATCCGGCTGCTAACAAAGCCCGAAAGGAAGC
TGAGTTGGCTGCTGCCACCGCTGAGCAATAACTAGCATAACCCCTTGGGGCCTCTAAACGGGTCTTGAGG
GGTTTTTTGCTGAAAGGAGGAACTATATCCGGATTGGCGAATGGG
[124 nt withheld, positions 4176-4299]
C
[91 nt withheld, positions 4301-4391]
A
[49 nt withheld, positions 4393-4441]
CCTTTGACGTTGGAGTCCACGTTCTTT
[37 nt withheld, positions 4469-4505]
ACCCTATCTCGGTCTATTCTTTTGATTTATAAGGGATTTTGCCGATTTCGGCCTATTGGTTAAAAAATGA
GCTGATTTAACAAAAATTTAACGCGAATTTTAACAAAATATTAACGCTTACAATTTAGGTGGCACTTTTC
GGGGAAATGTGCGCGGAACCCCTATTTGTTTATTTTTCTAAATACATTCAAATATGTATCCGCTCATGAA
TTAATTCTTAGAAAAACTCATCGAGCATCAAATGAAACTGCAATTTATTCATATCAGGATTATCAATACC
ATATTTTTGAAAAAGCCGTTTCTGTAATGAAGGAGAAAACTCACCGAGGCAGTTCCATAGGATGGCAAGA
TCCTGGTATCGGTCTGCGATTCCGACTCGTCCAACATCAATACAACCTATTAATTTCCCCTCGTCAAAAA
TAAGGTTATCAAGTGAGAAATCACCATGAGTGACGACTGAATCCGGTGAGAATGGCAAAAGTTTATGCAT
TTCTTTCCAGACTTGTTCAACAGGCCAGCCATTACGCTCGTCATCAAAATCACTCGCATCAACCAAACCG
TTATTCATTCGTGATTGCGCCTGAGCGAGACGAAATACGCGATCGCTGTTAAAAGGACAATTACAAACAG
GAATCGAATGCAACCGGCGCAGGAACACTGCCAGCGCATCAACAATATTTTCACCTGAATCAGGATATTC
TTCTAATACCTGGAATGCTGTTTTCCCGGGGATCGCAGTGGTGAGTAACCATGCATCATCAGGAGTACGG
ATAAAATGCTTGATGGTCGGAAGAGGCATAAATTCCGTCAGCCAGTTTAGTCTGACCATCTCATCTGTAA
CATCATTGGCAACGCTACCTTTGCCATGTTTCAGAAACAACTCTGGCGCATCGGGCTTCCCATACAATCG
ATAGATTGTCGCACCTGATTGCCCGACATTATCGCGAGCCCATTTATACCCATATAAATCAGCATCCATG
TTGGAATTTAATCGCGGCCTAGAGCAAGACGTTTCCCGTTGAATATGGCTCATAACACCCCTTGTATTAC
TGTTTATGTAAGCAGACAGTTTTATTGTTCATGACCAAAATCCCTTAACGTGAGTTTTCGTTCCACTGAG
CGTCAGACCCCGTAGAAAAGATCAAAGGATCTTCTTGAGATCCTTTTTTTCTGCGCGTAATCTGCTGCTT
GCAAACAAAAAAACCACCGCTACCAGCGGTGGTTTGTTTGCCGGATCAAGAGCTACCAACTCTTTTTCCG
AAGGTAACTGGCTTCAGCAGAGCGCAGATACCAAATACTGTCCTTCTAGTGTAGCCGTAGTTAGGCCACC
ACTTCAAGAACTCTGTAGCACCGCCTACATACCTCGCTCTGCTAATCCTGTTACCAGTGGCTGCTGCCAG
TGGCGATAAGTCGTGTCTTACCGGGTTGGACTCAAGACGATAGTTACCGGATAAGGCGCAGCGGTCGGGC
TGAACGGGGGGTTCGTGCACACAGCCCAGCTTGGAGCGAACGACCTACACCGAACTGAGATACCTACAGC
GTGAGCTATGAGAAAGCGCCACGCTTCCCGAAGGGAGAAAGGCGGACAGGTATCCGGTAAGCGGCAGGGT
CGGAACAGGAGAGCGCACGAGGGAGCTTCCAGGGGGAAACGCCTGGTATCTTTATAGTCCTGTCGGGTTT
CGCCACCTCTGACTTGAGCGTCGATTTTTGTGATGCTCGTCAGGGGGGCGGAGCCTATGGAAAAACGCCA
GCAACGCGGCCTTTTTACGGTTCCTGGCCTTTTGCTGGCCTTTTGCTCACATGTTCT
