>Addgene plasmid #158919 | JGI_018099 | depositor partial sequence | sequence record 306629 | gene insert with vector overlaps
CACAGCAGCGGCCTGGTGCCGCGCGGCAGCCATATGAACGGTAATGCTACAAGTAAGCACCAAAATGTAG
CCTTACTGTCAGTTGCGACTGTGGTGCCGGACGTTGTAACAACCAGCGATGAAATGGATAACCGACTGGC
TGATACCCTGAAGCGTCTGCGGATGCCGCGCGGTCTGTTGCAGCGTGTGGCGGGTGTGCATGAGCGTCGC
CGCTGGGCCGCGGATCAATCCTTTGAGTCTGCTGCTATTGCTGCGGGTGAGAAAGCTCTTGCTGAAGCGG
GTATTAGTGCCTCAGACATCGGGCTGATCATCAACACCAGCGTGACCCGACCACATTTAGAACCATCAGT
CGCCGTTAGAATGCATCATGGTTTAGGGCTACCCTCCTCTGCCATGAATTTCGACATTGCTAATGCCTGT
CTAGGGTTCATTAATGGAATGAATGTTGCGGCACACATGATTGATTCGGGACAAATTAGATATGCGATGA
TTATTGACGGTGAAGACGCGGATGAAGTCAACGACAATACCATCGACCGCCTGAATCGCCCTGAGACAAA
AAGATCTGATTTTATGAACGAATTTGCATCGCTGACTTTAGGTTCCGGTGCAGCAGCTGCGATTCTTGGC
CCGGCCGATAGTCATCCGAGCGGCCATCGAATACTGGGGGGTGTCACACGGGCGGCAACTCAATTTCATG
ATGTTTGTGTGGGGAGCGTTAACGGCATGTATACCGACACAAAAGCCCTTTTAAAAGGTGGTATGGAACT
GGTTGTGGCCGCCTGGCAAGAGGCCAAAGAGTCCTGGTCCTGGACGGCAATGGACAGATATGTCATGCAT
CAGGTCTCTGACGTTCATACCTCTGCCATAGTGAAAGCCGCAAAACTGGATCGCAGCAAGGTACCAACGA
CATATCCTCGTTATGGGAACGTCGGGCCGGCTAGTATTCCCATCACCCTCGCGGAACAAAGCAGCACACT
GGCTCCCGGCGATCGCGTTCTACTAATGGGTGTTGGTTCTGGTCTGAATACATCGATGATGGAAATTACC
TGGTAACTCGAGCACCACCACCACCACCACTGAGATCCG
